>Addgene plasmid #107267 | mCherry-eDHFR-Cdc42Q61L | addgene partial sequence | sequence record 206242 | Addgene Partial NGS Result
TAATACGACTCACTATAGGGAGAGAGAGAGAATTACCCTCACTAAAGGGAGGAGAAGCTTGCTTGTTCTT
TTTGCAGAAGCTCAGAATAAACGCTCAACTTTGGCAGATCAAGCTTGCATGCCTGCAGGTCGACTCTAGA
GGATCCGGCGCGCCACCGGTCACCATGGTGAGCAAGGGCGAGGAGGATAACATGGCCATCATCAAGGAGT
TCATGCGCTTCAAGGTGCACATGGAGGGCTCCGTGAACGGCCACGAGTTCGAGATCGAGGGCGAGGGCGA
GGGCCGCCCCTACGAGGGCACCCAGACCGCCAAGCTGAAGGTGACCAAGGGTGGCCCCCTGCCCTTCGCC
TGGGACATCCTGTCCCCTCAGTTCATGTACGGCTCCAAGGCCTACGTGAAGCACCCCGCCGACATCCCCG
ACTACTTGAAGCTGTCCTTCCCCGAGGGCTTCAAGTGGGAGCGCGTGATGAACTTCGAGGACGGCGGCGT
GGTGACCGTGACCCAGGACTCCTCCCTGCAGGACGGCGAGTTCATCTACAAGGTGAAGCTGCGCGGCACC
AACTTCCCCTCCGACGGCCCCGTAATGCAGAAGAAGACCATGGGCTGGGAGGCCTCCTCCGAGCGGATGT
ACCCCGAGGACGGCGCCCTGAAGGGCGAGATCAAGCAGAGGCTGAAGCTGAAGGACGGCGGCCACTACGA
CGCTGAGGTCAAGACCACCTACAAGGCCAAGAAGCCCGTGCAGCTGCCCGGCGCCTACAACGTCAACATC
AAGTTGGACATCACCTCCCACAACGAGGACTACACCATCGTGGAACAGTACGAACGCGCCGAGGGCCGCC
ACTCCACCGGCGGCATGGACGAGCTGTATAAGGCCGGCCTGGAGTCTAGAATCAGTCTGATTGCGGCGTT
AGCGGTAGATCGCGTTATCGGCATGGAAAACGCCATGCCGTGGAACCTGCCTGCCGATCTCGCCTGGTTT
AAACGCAACACCTTAAATAAACCCGTGATTATGGGCCGCCATACCTGGGAATCAATCGGTCGTCCGTTGC
CAGGACGCAAAAATATTATCCTCAGCAGTCAACCGGGTACGGACGATCGCGTAACGTGGGTGAAGTCGGT
GGATGAAGCCATCGCGGCGTGTGGTGACGTACCAGAAATCATGGTGATTGGCGGCGGTCGCGTTTATGAA
CAGTTCTTGCCAAAAGCGCAAAAACTGTATCTGACGCATATCGACGCAGAAGTGGAAGGCGACACCCATT
TCCCGGATTACGAGCCGGATGACTGGGAATCGGTATTCAGCGAATTCCACGATGCTGATGCGCAGAACTC
TCACAGCTATTGCTTTGAGATTCTGGAGCGGCGGGAGCTC
[552 nt withheld, positions 1371-1922]
AGCCGCAGGTGTGTGCTGCTATGAGAGCTCGAATTCGCCCTTCTAGTGACTGACTAGGATCTGGTTACCA
CTAAACCAGCCTCAAGAACACCCGAATGGAGTCTCTAAGCTACATAATACCAACTTACACTTTACAAAAT
GTTGTCCCCCAAAATGTAGCCATTCGTATCTGCTCCTAATAAAAAGAAAGTTTCTTCACATTCTAAAAAA
AAAAAAAAAAAAAAAAAAAAAACCCCCCCCCCCCAAGGGCGAATTCACTGGCCGTCGTTTTACAACGTCG
TGACTGGGAAAACCCTGGCGTTACCCAACTTAATCGCCTTGCAGCACATCCCCCTTTCGCCAGCTGGCGT
AATAGCGAAGAGGCCCGCACCGATCGCCCTTCCCAACAGTTGCGCAGCCTGAATGGCGAATGGCGCCTGA
TGCGGTATTTTCTCCTTACGCATCTGTGCGGTATTTCACACCGCATATGGTGCACTCTCAGTACAATCTG
CTCTGATGCCGCATAGTTAAGCCAGCCCCGACACCCGCCAACACCCGCTGACGCGCCCTGACGGGCTTGT
CTGCTCCCGGCATCCGCTTACAGACAAGCTGTGACCGTCTCCGGGAGCTGCATGTGTCAGAGGTTTTCAC
CGTCATCACCGAAACGCGCGAGACGAAAGGGCCTCGTGATACGCCTATTTTTATAGGTTAATGTCATGAT
AATAATGGTTTCTTAGACGTCAGGTGGCACTTTTCGGGGAAATGTGCGCGGAACCCCTATTTGTTTATTT
TTCTAAATACATTCAAATATGTATCCGCTCATGAGACAATAACCCTGATAAATGCTTCAATAATATTGAA
AAAGGAAGAGTATGAGTATTCAACATTTCCGTGTCGCCCTTATTCCCTTTTTTGCGGCATTTTGCCTTCC
TGTTTTTGCTCACCCAGAAACGCTGGTGAAAGTAAAAGATGCTGAAGATCAGTTGGGTGCACGAGTGGGT
TACATCGAACTGGATCTCAACAGCGGTAAGATCCTTGAGAGTTTTCGCCCCGAAGAACGTTTTCCAATGA
TGAGCACTTTTAAAGTTCTGCTATGTGGCGCGGTATTATCCCGTATTGACGCCGGGCAAGAGCAACTCGG
TCGCCGCATACACTATTCTCAGAATGACTTGGTTGAGTACTCACCAGTCACAGAAAAGCATCTTACGGAT
GGCATGACAGTAAGAGAATTATGCAGTGCTGCCATAACCATGAGTGATAACACTGCGGCCAACTTACTTC
TGACAACGATCGGAGGACCGAAGGAGCTAACCGCTTTTTTGCACAACATGGGGGATCATGTAACTCGCCT
TGATCGTTGGGAACCGGAGCTGGATGAAGCCATACCAAACGACGAGCGTGACACCACGATGCCTGTAGCA
ATGGCAACAACGTTGCGCAAACTATTAACTGGCGAACTACTTACTCTAGCTTCCCGGCAACAATTAATAG
ACTGGATGGAGGCGGATAAAGTTGCAGGACCACTTCTGCGCTCGGCCCTTCCGGCTGGCTGGTTTATTGC
TGATAAATCTGGAGCCGGTGAGCGTGGGTCTCGCGGTATCATTGCAGCACTGGGGCCAGATGGTAAGCCC
TCCCGTATCGTAGTTATCTACACGACGGGGAGTCAGGCAACTATGGATGAACGAAATAGACAGATCGCTG
AGATAGGTGCCTCACTGATTAAGCATTGGTAACTGTCAGACCAAGTTTACTCATATATACTTTAGATTGA
TTTAAAACTTCATTTTTAATTTAAAAGGATCTAGGTGAAGATCCTTTTTGATAATCTCATGACCAAAATC
CCTTAACGTGAGTTTTCGTTCCACTGAGCGTCAGACCCCGTAGAAAAGATCAAAGGATCTTCTTGAGATC
CTTTTTTTCTGCGCGTAATCTGCTGCTTGCAAACAAAAAAACCACCGCTACCAGCGGTGGTTTGTTTGCC
GGATCAAGAGCTACCAACTCTTTTTCCGAAGGTAACTGGCTTCAGCAGAGCGCAGATACCAAATACTGTT
CTTCTAGTGTAGCCGTAGTTAGGCCACCACTTCAAGAACTCTGTAGCACCGCCTACATACCTCGCTCTGC
TAATCCTGTTACCAGTGGCTGCTGCCAGTGGCGATAAGTCGTGTCTTACCGGGTTGGACTCAAGACGATA
GTTACCGGATAAGGCGCAGCGGTCGGGCTGAACGGGGGGTTCGTGCACACAGCCCAGCTTGGAGCGAACG
ACCTACACCGAACTGAGATACCTACAGCGTGAGCTATGAGAAAGCGCCACGCTTCCCGAAGGGAGAAAGG
CGGACAGGTATCCGGTAAGCGGCAGGGTCGGAACAGGAGAGCGCACGAGGGAGCTTCCAGGGGGAAACGC
CTGGTATCTTTATAGTCCTGTCGGGTTTCGCCACCTCTGACTTGAGCGTCGATTTTTGTGATGCTCGTCA
GGGGGGCGGAGCCTATGGAAAAACGCCAGCAACGCGGCCTTTTTACGGTTCCTGGCCTTTTGCTGGCCTT
TTGCTCACATGTTCTTTCCTGCGTTATCCCCTGATTCTGTGGATAACCGTATTACCGCCTTTGAGTGAGC
TGATACCGCTCGCCGCAGCCGAACGACCGAGCGCAGCGAGTCAGTGAGCGAGGAAGCGGAAGAGCGCCCA
ATACGCAAACCGCCTCTCCCCGCGCGTTGGCCGATTCATTAATGCAGCTGGCACGACAGGTTTCCCGACT
GGAAAGCGGGCAGTGAGCGCAACGCAATTAATGTGAGTTAGCTCACTCATTAGGCACCCCAGGCTTTACA
CTTTATGCTTCCGGCTCGTATGTTGTGTGGAATTGTGAGCGGATAACAATTTCACACAGGAAACAGCTAT
GACCATGATTACGCCAAGCTCCAACGATTTAGGTGACACTATAGAAGAGAAGGAAT
