[The description below was written by a language model from this plasmid's Addgene catalogue record.]
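Description:
mCherry-eDHFR-Cdc42Q61L is a template plasmid for in vitro transcription, built in the pIVT backbone with a recorded total size of about 4850 bp. Although it is catalogued as a mammalian expression vector, the insert sits behind a T7 promoter. The plasmid is therefore meant to be transcribed into RNA by T7 RNA polymerase in vitro, with that RNA then introduced into cells, rather than expressed from a mammalian promoter after transfection. It is propagated in E. coli under ampicillin selection and is listed as low copy. No feature table is supplied, so the origin of replication and any UTR or poly(A) elements in the backbone are not stated.

The roughly 1800 bp insert, assembled by ligation-independent cloning, encodes a three-part fusion. mCherry sits at the N terminus as a red fluorescent reporter, followed by eDHFR (the linked gene entry suggests a bacterial dihydrofolate reductase) and then human Cdc42 carrying the Q61L substitution. Q61L is generally known as a GTPase-deficient, constitutively active form of this Rho-family GTPase. eDHFR binds trimethoprim-based ligands and is commonly used as a handle for chemically induced dimerization or recruitment, though the record does not spell out the recruitment scheme. The depositor notes that Cdc42 keeps its CAAX domain, the C-terminal prenylation motif that normally supports membrane association, so the fusion should retain that targeting.

The associated publication concerns spindle asymmetry and non-Mendelian chromosome segregation. This suggests the construct was used to supply active, visualizable Cdc42 signalling in that setting, but the record gives no experimental details.
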