Addgene plasmid #107267: mCherry-eDHFR-Cdc42Q61L
Purpose: mCherry-eDHFR-Cdc42Q61L in pIVT vector for in vitro transcription. Note that Cdc42 in this plasmid keeps its CAAX domain.
Depositing lab: Michael Lampson. Depositing organization: University of Pennsylvania. Publication: Spindle asymmetry drives non-Mendelian chromosome segregation. Akera T, Chmatal L, Trimm E, Yang K, Aonbangkhen C, Chenoweth DM, Janke C, Schultz RM, Lampson MA. Science. 2017 Nov 3;358(6363):668-672. doi: 10.1126/science.aan0092. PubMed 29097549.
Backbone
  Vector backbone: pIVT
  Backbone manufacturer: Carmen Williams (Addgene plasmid #32374)
  Total vector size (bp): 4850
  Vector type: Mammalian Expression
Growth in bacteria
  Bacterial resistance: Ampicillin, 100 μg/mL
  Growth temperature: 37°C
  Growth strain: DH5alpha
  Copy number: Low Copy
Gene/Insert
  Gene/Insert name: mCherry-eDHFR-Cdc42Q61L
  Species: H. sapiens (human)
  Insert size (bp): 1800
  Entrez Gene: CDC42 (a.k.a. CDC42Hs, G25K, TKS); dhfr (a.k.a. D616_p72001)
  Promoter: T7
  Tag / fusion protein: mCherry (N terminal on insert)
  Cloning method: Ligation Independent Cloning
  Sequencing primers: 5′ mCherry-F
Resource information
  A portion of this plasmid was derived from a plasmid made by: Guillaume Halet at Institut de Génétique et Développement de Rennes
Terms and licenses: Academic/Nonprofit Terms; Industry Terms: Not Available to Industry
How to cite: mCherry-eDHFR-Cdc42Q61L was a gift from Michael Lampson (Addgene plasmid # 107267 ; http://n2t.net/addgene:107267 ; RRID:Addgene_107267)
